>Addgene plasmid #91346 | pHH0103_SH3GLB1-1/1 | addgene full sequence | sequence record 191897 | Addgene NGS Result
AATAGGCGTATCACGAGGCCCTTTCGTCTTCAAGAATTCCCGACACCATCGAATGGTGCAAAACCTTTCG
CGGTATGGCATGATAGCGCCCGGAAGAGAGTCAATTCAGGGTGGTGAATGTGAAACCAGTAACGTTATAC
GATGTCGCAGAGTATGCCGGTGTCTCTTATCAGACCGTTTCCCGCGTGGTGAACCAGGCCAGCCACGTTT
CTGCGAAAACGCGGGAAAAAGTGGAAGCGGCGATGGCGGAGCTGAATTACATTCCCAACCGCGTGGCACA
ACAACTGGCGGGCAAACAGTCGTTGCTGATTGGCGTTGCCACCTCCAGTCTGGCCCTGCACGCGCCGTCG
CAAATTGTCGCGGCGATTAAATCTCGCGCCGATCAACTGGGTGCCAGCGTGGTGGTGTCGATGGTAGAAC
GAAGCGGCGTCGAAGCCTGTAAAGCGGCGGTGCACAATCTTCTCGCGCAACGCGTCAGTGGGCTGATCAT
TAACTATCCGCTGGATGACCAGGATGCCATTGCTGTGGAAGCTGCCTGCACTAATGTTCCGGCGTTATTT
CTTGATGTCTCTGACCAGACACCCATCAACAGTATTATTTTCTCCCATGAAGACGGTACGCGACTGGGCG
TGGAGCATCTGGTCGCATTGGGTCACCAGCAAATCGCGCTGTTAGCGGGCCCATTAAGTTCTGTCTCGGC
GCGTCTGCGTCTGGCTGGCTGGCATAAATATCTCACTCGCAATCAAATTCAGCCGATAGCGGAACGGGAA
GGCGACTGGAGTGCCATGTCCGGTTTTCAACAAACCATGCAAATGCTGAATGAGGGCATCGTTCCCACTG
CGATGCTGGTTGCCAACGATCAGATGGCGCTGGGCGCAATGCGCGCCATTACCGAGTCCGGGCTGCGCGT
TGGTGCGGATATCTCGGTAGTGGGATACGACGATACCGAAGACAGCTCATGTTATATCCCGCCGTTAACC
ACCATCAAACAGGATTTTCGCCTGCTGGGGCAAACCAGCGTGGACCGCTTGCTGCAACTCTCTCAGGGCC
AGGCGGTGAAGGGCAATCAGCTGTTGCCCGTCTCACTGGTGAAAAGAAAAACCACCCTGGCGCCCAATAC
GCAAACCGCCTCTCCCCGCGCGTTGGCCGATTCATTAATGCAGCTGGCACGACAGGTTTCCCGACTGGAA
AGCGGGCAGTGAGCGCAACGCAATTAATGTAAGTTAGCTCACTCATTAGGCACAATTCTCATGTTTGACA
GCTTATCATCGACTGCACGGTGCACCAATGCTTCTGGCGTCAGGCAGCCATCGGAAGCTGTGGTATGGCT
GTGCAGGTCGTAAATCACTGCATAATTCGTGTCGCTCAAGGCGCACTCCCGTTCTGGATAATGTTTTTTG
CGCCGACATCATAACGGTTCTGGCAAATATTCTGAAATGAGCTGTTGACAATTAATCATCGGCTCGTATA
ATGTGTGGAATTGTGAGCGGATAACAATTTCACACAGGAAACAGCCAGTCCGTTTAGGTGTTTTCACGAG
CACTTCACCAACAAGGACCATAGATTATGAAAATCGAAGAACACCATCACCATCACCATTCCAGCGGTAA
GCTTATGTCCCCTATACTAGGTTATTGGAAAATTAAGGGCCTTGTGCAACCCACTCGACTTCTTTTGGAA
TATCTTGAAGAAAAATATGAAGAGCATTTGTATGAGCGCGATGAAGGTGATAAATGGCGAAACAAAAAGT
TTGAATTGGGTTTGGAGTTTCCCAATCTTCCTTATTATATTGATGGTGATGTTAAATTAACACAGTCTAT
GGCCATCATACGTTATATAGCTGACAAGCACAACATGTTGGGTGGTTGTCCAAAAGAGCGTGCAGAGATT
TCAATGCTTGAAGGAGCGGTTTTGGATATTAGATACGGTGTTTCGAGAATTGCATATAGTAAAGACTTTG
AAACTCTCAAAGTTGATTTTCTTAGCAAGCTACCTGAAATGCTGAAAATGTTCGAAGATCGTTTATGTCA
TAAAACATATTTAAATGGTGATCATGTAACCCATCCTGACTTCATGTTGTATGACGCTCTTGATGTTGTT
TTATACATGGACCCAATGTGCCTGGATGCGTTCCCAAAATTAGTTTGTTTTAAAAAACGTATTGAAGCTA
TCCCACAAATTGATAAGTACTTGAAATCCAGCAAGTATATAGCATGGCCTTTGCAGGGCTGGCAAGCCAC
GTTTGGTGGTGGCGACCATCCTCCAAAATCGGATCTGGAAGTTCTGTTCCAGGGGCCCCTGTCCAGCGGT
CTGGTTCCGCGTGGTTCCGGTACCGCGGCCCAGCCGGCCATGGCCCAGGGCGCGCTGCGTAAAGCACGTG
TCCTGTACGATTATGATGCAGCCAATTCCACCGAACTGTCTCTGCTGGCCGATGAAGTCATTACCGTCTT
TTCCGTCGTTGGTATGGATTCTGATTGGCTGATGGGTGAACGTGGTAACCAGAAAGGTAAAGTCCCGATT
ACCTACCTGGAACTGCTGAATGCGGCCGCATA
[142 nt withheld, positions 2553-2694]
C
[98 nt withheld, positions 2696-2793]
AGTTTGTACTGGTGACGAAACTCAGTGTCTAGCTAGAGTGGC
[149 nt withheld, positions 2836-2984]
T
[41 nt withheld, positions 2986-3026]
T
[62 nt withheld, positions 3028-3089]
A
[35 nt withheld, positions 3091-3125]
CCTCCCTCAATCGGTTGAATGTCGCCCTTTTGTCTTTGGCGCTGGTAAACCATATGAA
[86 nt withheld, positions 3184-3269]
T
[54 nt withheld, positions 3271-3324]
CTAGCGCCGCCCTATACCTTGTCTGCCTCCCCGCGTTGCGTCGCGGTGCATGGAGCCGGGCCACCTCGAC
CTGAATGGAAGCCGGCGGCACCTCGCTAACGGATTCACCACTCCAAGAATTGGAGCCAATCAATTCTTGC
GGAGAACTGTGAATGCGCAAACCAACCCTTGGCAGAACATATCCATCGCGTCCGCCATCTCCAGCAGCCG
CACGCGGCGCATCTCGGGCAGCGTTGGGTCCTGGCCACGGGTGCGCATGATCGTGCTCCTGTCGTTGAGG
ACCCGGCTAGGCTGGCGGGGTTGCCTTACTGGTTAGCAGAATGAATCACCGATACGCGAGCGAACGTGAA
GCGACTGCTGCTGCAAAACGTCTGCGACCTGAGCAACAACATGAATGGTCTTCGGTTTCCGTGTTTCGTA
AAGTCTGGAAACGCGGAAGTCAGCGCCCTGCACCATTATGTTCCGGATCTGCATCGCAGGATGCTGCTGG
CTACCCTGTGGAACACCTACATCTGTATTAACGAAGCGCTGGCATTGACCCTGAGTGATTTTTCTCTGGT
CCCGCCGCATCCATACCGCCAGTTGTTTACCCTCACAACGTTCCAGTAACCGGGCATGTTCATCATCAGT
AACCCGTATCGTGAGCATCCTCTCTCGTTTCATCGGTATCATTACCCCCATGAACAGAAATCCCCCTTAC
ACGGAGGCATCAGTGACCAAACAGGAAAAAACCGCCCTTAACATGGCCCGCTTTATCAGAAGCCAGACAT
TAACGCTTCTGGAGAAACTCAACGAGCTGGACGCGGATGAACAGGCAGACATCTGTGAATCGCTTCACGA
CCACGCTGATGAGCTTTACCGCAGGATCCGCGAAATTGTAAGCGTTAATATTTTGTTAAAATTCGCGTTA
AATTTTTGTTAAATCAGCTCATTTTTTAACCAATAGGCCGAAATCGGCAAAATCCCTTATAAATCAAAAG
AATAGACCGAGATAGGGT
[37 nt withheld, positions 4323-4359]
AAAGAACGTGGACTCCAACGTCAAAGG
[49 nt withheld, positions 4387-4435]
T
[91 nt withheld, positions 4437-4527]
G
[124 nt withheld, positions 4529-4652]
CGCGGATCCTGCCTCGCGCGTTTCGGTGATGACGGTGAAAACCTCTGACACATGCAGCTCCCGGAGACGG
TCACAGCTTGTCTGTAAGCGGATGCCGGGAGCAGACAAGCCCGTCAGGGCGCGTCAGCGGGTGTTGGCGG
GTGTCGGGGCGCAGCCATGACCCAGTCACGTAGCGATAGCGGAGTGTATACTGGCTTAACTATGCGGCAT
CAGAGCAGATTGTACTGAGAGTGCACCATATGCGGTGTGAAATACCGCACAGATGCGTAAGGAGAAAATA
CCGCATCAGGCGCTCTTCCGCTTCCTCGCTCACTGACTCGCTGCGCTCGGTCGTTCGGCTGCGGCGAGCG
GTATCAGCTCACTCAAAGGCGGTAATACGGTTATCCACAGAATCAGGGGATAACGCAGGAAAGAACATGT
GAGCAAAAGGCCAGCAAAAGGCCAGGAACCGTAAAAAGGCCGCGTTGCTGGCGTTTTTCCATAGGCTCCG
CCCCCCTGACGAGCATCACAAAAATCGACGCTCAAGTCAGAGGTGGCGAAACCCGACAGGACTATAAAGA
TACCAGGGTTTCCCCCTGGAAGCTCCCTCGTGCGCTCTCCTGTTCCGACCCTGCCGCTTACCGGATACCT
GTCCGCCTTTCTCCCTTCGGGAAGCGTGGCGCTTTCTCATAGCTCACGCTGTAGGTATCTCAGTTCGGTG
TAGGTCGTTCGCTCCAAGCTGGGCTGTGTGCACGAACCCCCCGTTCAGCCCGACCGCTGCGCCTTATCCG
GTAACTATCGTCTTGAGTCCAACCCGGTAAGACACGACTTATCGCCACTGGCAGCAGCCACTGGTAACAG
GATTAGCAGAGCGAGGTATGTAGGCGGTGCTACAGAGTTCTTGAAGTGGTGGCCTAACTACGGCTACACT
AGAAGGACAGTATTTGGTATCTGCGCTCTGCTGAAGCCAGTTACCTTCGGAAAAAGAGTTGGTAGCTCTT
GATCCGGCAAACAAACCACCGCTGGTAGCGGTGGTTTTTTTGTTTGCAAGCAGCAGATTACGCGCAGAAA
AAAAGGATCTCAAGAAGATCCTTTGATCTTTTCTACGGGGTCTGACGCTCAGTGGAACGAAAACTCACGT
TAAGGGATTTTGGTCATGAGATTATCAAAAAGGATCTTCACCTAGATCCTTTTAAATTAAAAATGAAGTT
TTAAATCAATCTAAAGTATATATGAGTAAACTTGGTCTGACAGTTACCAATGCTTAATCAGTGAGGCACC
TATCTCAGCGATCTGTCTATTTCGTTCATCCATAGTTGCCTGACTCCCCGTCGTGTAGATAACTACGATA
CGGGAGGGCTTACCATCTGGCCCCAGTGCTGCAATGATACCGCGAGACCCACGCTCACCGGCTCCAGATT
TATCAGCAATAAACCAGCCAGCCGGAAGGGCCGAGCGCAGAAGTGGTCCTGCAACTTTATCCGCCTCCAT
CCAGTCTATTAATTGTTGCCGGGAAGCTAGAGTAAGTAGTTCGCCAGTTAATAGTTTGCGCAACGTTGTT
GCCATTGCTGCAGGCATCGTGGTGTCACGCTCGTCGTTTGGTATGGCTTCATTCAGCTCCGGTTCCCAAC
GATCAAGGCGAGTTACATGATCCCCCATATTGTGCAAAAAAGCGGTTAGCTCCTTCGGTCCTCCGATCGT
TGTCAGAAGTAAGTTGGCCGCAGTGTTATCACTCATGGTTATGGCAGCACTGCATAATTCTCTTACTGTC
ATGCCATCCGTAAGATGCTTTTCTGTGACTGGTGAGTACTCAACCAAGTCATTCTGAGAATAGTGTATGC
GGCGACCGAGTTGCTCTTGCCCGGCGTCAACACGGGATAATACCGCGCCACATAGCAGAACTTTAAAAGT
GCTCATCATTGGAAAACGTTCTTCGGGGCGAAAACTCTCAAGGATCTTACCGCTGTTGAGATCCAGTTCG
ATGTAACCCACTCGTGCACCCAACTGATCTTCAGCATCTTTTACTTTCACCAGCGTTTCTGGGTGAGCAA
AAACAGGAAGGCAAAATGCCGCAAAAAAGGGAATAAGGGCGACACGGAAATGTTGAATACTCATACTCTT
CCTTTTTCAATATTATTGAAGCATTTATCAGGGTTATTGTCTCATGAGCGGATACATATTTGAATGTATT
TAGAAAAATAAACAAATAGGGGTTCCGCGCACATTTCCCCGAAAAGTGCCACCTGACGTCTAAGAAACCA
TTATTATCATGACATTAACCTATAAA
Features (pLannotate 1.2.2; 21 found; start..end, strand, type, name):
     42..119     +  promoter       lacIq promoter: lacI (mutant); In the lacIq allele, a single base change in the promoter boosts expression of the lacI gene about 10-fold.
    120..1202    +  CDS            lacI: lac repressor; lacI; The lac repressor binds to the lac operator to inhibit transcription in E. coli. This inhibition can be relieved by adding lactose or isopropyl-β-D-thiogalactopyranoside (IPTG).
   1215..1236    +  protein_bind   CAP binding site: CAP binding activates transcription in the presence of cAMP. E. coli catabolite activator protein
   1255..1272    +  promoter       tet promoter (fragment): E. coli promoter for tetracycline efflux protein gene
   1445..1473    +  promoter       tac promoter: strong E. coli promoter; hybrid between the trp and lac UV5 promoters
   1481..1497    +  protein_bind   lac operator: The lac repressor binds to the lac operator to inhibit transcription in E. coli. This inhibition can be relieved by adding lactose or isopropyl-β-D-thiogalactopyranoside (IPTG). lac repressor encoded by lacI
   1582..1599    +  CDS            6xHis: 6xHis affinity tag
   1615..2268    +  CDS            GST26_SCHJA: Experimental evidence at protein level: Swiss-Prot protein existence level 1. GST isoenzymes appear to play a central role in the parasite detoxification system. Other functions are also suspected including a role in increasing the solubility of haematin in the parasite gut. From Schistosoma japonicum (Blood fluke).
   2296..2538    +  CDS            SH3GLB2 (fragment): SHLB2_HUMAN - Also known as KIAA1848. Experimental evidence at protein level: Swiss-Prot protein existence level 1. From Homo sapiens (Human).
   2557..2604    +  terminator     fd terminator (sequence withheld): central terminator from bacteriophage fd (Otsuka and Kunisawa, 1982)
   2609..2821    +  CDS            M13 gene III (fragment) (sequence partly withheld): pIII; III; minor coat protein
   2836..3306    +  CDS            M13 gene III (fragment) (sequence partly withheld): pIII; III; minor coat protein
   3328..3398    +  CDS            TcR (fragment): tetracycline efflux protein; tet; confers resistance to tetracycline
   3640..4020    -  CDS            YPB1_ECOLX: Protein predicted: Swiss-Prot protein existence level 4. From Escherichia coli.
   4037..4188    +  CDS            rop (fragment): Rop protein, which maintains plasmids at low copy number; rop
   4224..4652    -  rep_origin     f1 ori (sequence partly withheld): f1 bacteriophage origin of replication; arrow indicates direction of (+) strand synthesis
   4661..4700    +  CDS            rop (fragment): Rop protein, which maintains plasmids at low copy number; rop
   4802..4942    +  misc_feature   bom: basis of mobility region from pBR322
   5128..5715    -  rep_origin     ori: high-copy-number ColE1/pMB1/pBR322/pUC origin of replication
   5889..6746    -  CDS            bla: BLAT_ECOLX - Experimental evidence at protein level: Swiss-Prot protein existence level 1. TEM-type are the most prevalent beta-lactamases in enterobacteria; they hydrolyze the beta-lactam bond in susceptible beta-lactam antibiotics, thus conferring resistance to penicillins and cephalosporins. TEM-3 and TEM-4 are capable of hydrolyzing cefotaxime and ceftazidime. TEM-5 is capable of hydrolyzing ceftazidime. TEM-6 is capable of hydrolyzing ceftazidime and aztreonam. TEM-8/CAZ-2, TEM- 16/CAZ-7 and TEM-24/CAZ-6 are markedly active against ceftazidime. IRT- 4 shows resistance to beta-lactamase in
   6747..6851    -  promoter       AmpR promoter: bla
