[The description below was written by a language model from this plasmid's Addgene catalogue record and pLannotate feature annotations shown in this document.]
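Description:
pHH0103_SH3GLB1-1/1 is a bacterial expression plasmid for producing and purifying a single SH3 domain from human SH3GLB1 (also known as Bif-1), made as part of a family-wide survey of human SH3 domain binding specificities. The roughly 6.9 kb plasmid is built on the pHH0103 backbone and carries a ColE1/pBR322-type origin with the bom region, a TEM beta-lactamase gene under its own promoter for ampicillin selection, and an f1 phage origin. The f1 origin sits within the rop gene, leaving only rop fragments. The catalogue lists the plasmid as low copy.

Expression is driven by the hybrid tac promoter with a downstream lac operator. A plasmid-borne lacI gene under the lacIq promoter supplies repressor, so transcription is held off until IPTG is added. The open reading frame begins with a 6xHis tag followed by Schistosoma japonicum glutathione S-transferase. The SH3 domain insert, recorded as 227 bp and cloned between SfiI and NotI sites, lies downstream and presumably in frame, giving a His-GST-SH3 fusion suited to nickel or glutathione affinity purification. The automated annotation labels this roughly 240 bp segment as a fragment of the paralogue SH3GLB2 rather than SH3GLB1. This may reflect similarity between the two domains, but the discrepancy cannot be resolved from the record.

An fd phage terminator follows the insert. Beyond it are fragments of M13 gene III and of the tetracycline resistance gene. These appear to be remnants of a phage-display phagemid ancestry and are not expected to be part of the expressed protein.
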