Addgene plasmid #91346: pHH0103_SH3GLB1-1/1
Purpose: Protein expression and purification of human SH3 domain construct SH3GLB1-1/1
Depositing lab: Sachdev Sidhu. Depositing organization: University of Toronto. Publication: Comprehensive Analysis of the Human SH3 Domain Family Reveals a Wide Variety of Non-canonical Specificities. Teyra J, Huang H, Jain S, Guan X, Dong A, Liu Y, Tempel W, Min J, Tong Y, Kim PM, Bader GD, Sidhu SS. Structure. 2017 Oct 3;25(10):1598-1610.e3. doi: 10.1016/j.str.2017.07.017. Epub 2017 Sep 7. PubMed 28890361.
Backbone
  Vector backbone: pHH0103
  Vector type: Bacterial Expression
Growth in bacteria
  Bacterial resistance: Ampicillin, 100 μg/mL
  Growth temperature: 37°C
  Growth strain: DH5alpha
  Copy number: Low Copy
Gene/Insert
  Gene/Insert name: SH3GLB1-1/1
  Species: H. sapiens (human)
  Insert size (bp): 227
  Entrez Gene: SH3GLB1 (a.k.a. Bif-1, CGI-61, PPP1R70, dJ612B15.2)
  Cloning method: Restriction Enzyme; 5′ cloning site Sfi1 (unknown if destroyed); 3′ cloning site Not1 (unknown if destroyed)
Terms and licenses: Academic/Nonprofit Terms; Industry Terms: Not Available to Industry
How to cite: pHH0103_SH3GLB1-1/1 was a gift from Sachdev Sidhu (Addgene plasmid # 91346 ; http://n2t.net/addgene:91346 ; RRID:Addgene_91346)
