>Addgene plasmid #91346 | pHH0103_SH3GLB1-1/1 | depositor partial sequence | sequence record 175834 | insert sequence
GGTACCGAATTCGGATCCGCGCGCTGCGTAAAGCACGTGTCCTGTACGATTATGATGCAGCCAATTCCAC
CGAACTGTCTCTGCTGGCCGATGAAGTCATTACCGTCTTTTCCGTCGTTGGTATGGATTCTGATTGGCTG
ATGGGTGAACGTGGTAACCAGAAAGGTAAAGTCCCGATTACCTACCTGGAACTGCTGAATGCGGCCGCTA
GCTAAGTCGACGAGCTC
